>Addgene plasmid #107185 | pT3TS-zAsCpf1 | addgene full sequence | sequence record 205270 | Addgene NGS Result
AATTAACCCTCACTAAAGGGAACAAAAGCTGGAGCTAAGCTTGCTTGTTCTTTTTGCAGAAGCTCAGAAT
AAACGCTCAACTTTGGCAGATCTAACTCGACGCCACCATGGGCACCCAGTTCGAGGGATTCACCAACCTG
TACCAGGTGTCCAAGACCCTGAGATTCGAGCTGATCCCTCAGGGAAAGACCCTGAAGCACATCCAGGAAC
AGGGATTCATCGAAGAGGACAAGGCCAGAAACGACCACTACAAAGAGCTGAAGCCCATCATCGACCGCAT
CTACAAGACCTACGCCGACCAGTGCCTGCAGCTCGTGCAGCTGGACTGGGAGAACCTGAGCGCCGCCATC
GACAGCTACAGAAAAGAGAAAACCGAGGAAACACGCAACGCCCTGATCGAAGAGCAGGCCACCTACAGAA
ACGCCATCCACGACTACTTCATCGGAAGAACCGACAACCTGACCGACGCCATCAACAAGAGACACGCCGA
GATCTACAAGGGACTGTTCAAGGCCGAGCTGTTCAACGGAAAGGTGCTGAAGCAGCTGGGAACCGTGACC
ACCACCGAGCACGAGAACGCCCTGCTGAGAAGCTTCGACAAGTTCACCACCTACTTCAGCGGCTTCTACG
AGAACAGAAAGAACGTGTTCAGCGCCGAGGACATCAGCACCGCCATCCCTCACAGAATCGTGCAGGACAA
CTTCCCCAAGTTCAAAGAGAACTGCCACATCTTCACCAGACTGATCACCGCCGTGCCTAGCCTGCGCGAG
CACTTCGAGAACGTGAAGAAGGCCATCGGAATCTTCGTGTCTACCTCTATCGAGGAAGTGTTCAGCTTCC
CATTCTACAACCAGCTGCTGACCCAGACCCAGATCGACCTGTATAATCAGCTGCTGGGAGGAATCAGCAG
AGAGGCCGGAACCGAGAAGATCAAGGGACTGAACGAGGTGCTGAACCTGGCCATCCAGAAGAACGACGAG
ACAGCCCACATCATTGCCAGCCTGCCTCACAGATTCATCCCTCTGTTCAAGCAGATCCTGAGCGACAGAA
ACACCCTGAGCTTCATCCTGGAAGAGTTCAAGAGCGACGAGGAAGTGATCCAGAGCTTCTGCAAGTACAA
GACACTGCTGAGAAACGAGAACGTGCTGGAGACAGCCGAGGCCCTGTTCAACGAGCTGAACAGCATCGAC
CTGACACACATCTTCATCAGCCACAAGAAGCTGGAGACAATCAGCAGCGCCCTGTGCGACCACTGGGACA
CCCTGAGAAACGCCCTGTACGAGAGAAGAATCAGCGAGCTGACCGGAAAGATCACCAAGAGCGCCAAAGA
GAAGGTCCAGAGAAGCCTGAAGCACGAGGATATCAACCTGCAGGAAATCATCAGCGCCGCTGGAAAAGAG
CTGAGCGAGGCCTTCAAGCAGAAAACCAGCGAGATCCTGTCTCACGCCCACGCCGCCCTGGACCAGCCTC
TGCCTACCACCCTGAAGAAGCAGGAAGAGAAAGAGATCCTGAAAAGCCAGCTGGACAGCCTGCTGGGACT
GTACCATCTGCTGGATTGGTTCGCCGTGGACGAGAGCAACGAGGTGGACCCTGAGTTCAGCGCCAGACTG
ACCGGAATCAAGCTGGAGATGGAGCCTAGCCTGAGCTTCTACAACAAGGCTAGAAACTACGCCACCAAGA
AACCCTACAGCGTGGAGAAGTTCAAACTGAACTTCCAGATGCCTACCCTGGCCAGCGGATGGGACGTGAA
CAAAGAGAAGAACAACGGCGCCATCCTGTTCGTGAAGAACGGACTGTACTACCTGGGAATCATGCCTAAG
CAGAAGGGAAGATACAAGGCTCTGAGCTTCGAGCCTACCGAGAAAACAAGCGAGGGATTCGACAAGATGT
ACTACGATTACTTCCCTGACGCCGCCAAGATGATCCCTAAGTGCAGCACCCAGCTGAAGGCCGTGACCGC
CCACTTCCAGACCCACACCACCCCTATCCTGCTGAGCAACAACTTCATCGAGCCTCTGGAGATCACCAAA
GAGATCTACGACCTGAACAACCCCGAGAAAGAGCCTAAGAAGTTCCAGACCGCCTACGCCAAGAAAACCG
GCGACCAGAAGGGATACCGCGAGGCTCTGTGCAAGTGGATCGACTTCACCAGAGACTTTCTGAGCAAGTA
CACCAAGACCACCAGCATCGATCTGAGCAGCCTGCGCCCTAGCAGCCAGTACAAGGACCTGGGAGAGTAC
TACGCCGAGCTGAACCCTCTGCTGTACCACATCAGCTTCCAGAGAATCGCCGAGAAAGAGATTATGGACG
CCGTGGAGACAGGCAAGCTGTACCTGTTCCAGATCTACAACAAAGACTTCGCCAAGGGACACCACGGAAA
GCCTAACCTGCACACCCTGTACTGGACCGGACTGTTCAGCCCTGAGAACCTGGCTAAGACCAGCATCAAG
CTGAACGGACAGGCTGAGCTGTTCTACAGACCTAAGAGCAGAATGAAGAGAATGGCCCACAGACTGGGAG
AGAAGATGCTGAACAAGAAACTGAAGGACCAGAAAACCCCTATCCCCGACACACTGTACCAGGAACTGTA
CGACTACGTCAACCACAGACTGAGCCACGACCTGTCTGACGAGGCCAGAGCCCTGCTGCCTAACGTGATC
ACAAAAGAGGTGTCCCACGAGATCATCAAGGACAGACGCTTCACCAGCGACAAGTTCTTTTTCCACGTGC
CCATCACCCTGAACTACCAGGCCGCCAACAGCCCTAGCAAGTTCAACCAGAGAGTGAACGCCTACCTGAA
AGAGCACCCTGAGACACCTATCATCGGAATCGACAGAGGCGAGCGCAACCTGATCTACATCACCGTGATC
GACAGCACCGGAAAAATCCTGGAGCAGAGATCCCTGAACACCATCCAGCAGTTCGACTACCAGAAGAAAC
TGGACAATCGCGAGAAAGAGCGCGTCGCCGCCAGACAGGCTTGGAGCGTCGTGGGAACCATCAAGGACCT
GAAGCAGGGATACCTGAGCCAGGTCATCCACGAGATCGTGGACCTGATGATCCACTACCAGGCTGTGGTG
GTGCTGGAGAATCTGAACTTCGGATTCAAGAGCAAGCGCACCGGAATCGCTGAGAAGGCCGTGTACCAGC
AGTTTGAGAAAATGCTGATCGACAAGCTGAACTGCCTGGTGCTGAAGGACTACCCTGCCGAGAAAGTGGG
AGGCGTGCTGAACCCTTACCAGCTGACCGACCAGTTCACCAGCTTCGCCAAGATGGGAACCCAGAGCGGA
TTCCTGTTCTACGTGCCAGCCCCTTACACCAGCAAGATCGACCCTCTGACCGGATTCGTGGACCCTTTCG
TGTGGAAAACCATCAAGAACCACGAGAGCAGAAAGCACTTCCTGGAGGGCTTCGACTTCCTGCACTACGA
CGTGAAAACAGGCGACTTCATCCTGCACTTCAAGATGAACAGAAACCTGAGCTTCCAGCGCGGACTGCCT
GGATTCATGCCTGCCTGGGACATCGTGTTCGAGAAAAACGAGACACAGTTCGACGCCAAGGGAACCCCTT
TTATCGCCGGAAAAAGAATCGTGCCTGTGATCGAGAACCACAGATTCACCGGAAGATACAGAGATCTGTA
CCCCGCTAACGAGCTGATCGCCCTGCTGGAAGAGAAGGGAATCGTGTTCCGCGACGGAAGCAACATCCTG
CCTAAGCTGCTGGAGAACGACGACAGCCACGCTATCGACACAATGGTGGCCCTGATCAGATCTGTGCTGC
AGATGAGAAACAGCAACGCCGCCACCGGCGAGGACTACATCAACAGCCCTGTGCGCGACCTGAACGGCGT
GTGCTTCGACAGCAGATTCCAGAACCCTGAGTGGCCTATGGACGCTGACGCCAACGGCGCCTACCATATC
GCCCTGAAGGGACAGCTGCTGCTGAACCATCTGAAAGAGAGCAAAGACCTGAAGCTGCAGAACGGAATCA
GCAACCAGGACTGGCTGGCCTATATCCAGGAGCTGAGAAACAAAAGACCTGCCGCTACCAAGAAGGCCGG
ACAGGCCAAGAAGAAGAAGGGAAGCTACCCTTACGACGTGCCAGACTACGCCTACCCATACGATGTGCCT
GATTATGCTTACCCATATGACGTGCCCGATTACGCCGGATAACCGCGGATCTGGTTACCACTAAACCAGC
CTCAAGAACACCCGAATGGAGTCTCTAAGCTACATAATACCAACTTACACTTTACAAAATGTTGTCCCCC
AAAATGTAGCCATTCGTATCTGCTCCTAATAAAAAGAAAGTTTCTTCACATTCTAAAAAAAAAAAAAAAA
AAAAAAAAAAAAACCCCCCCCCCCCCCTGCAGGGCCAAGTCGGCCTCTAGAGGTACCCAATTCGCCCTAT
AGTGAGTCGTATTACAATTCACTGGCCGTCGTTTTACAACGTCGTGACTGGGAAAACCCTGGCGTTACCC
AACTTAATCGCCTTGCAGCACATCCCCCTTTCGCCAGCTGGCGTAATAGCGAAGAGGCCCGCACCGATCG
CCCTTCCCAACAGTTGCGCAGCCTGAATGGCGAATGGCAAATTGTAAGCGTTAATATTTTGTTAAAATTC
GCGTTAAATTTTTGTTAAATCAGCTCATTTTTTAACCAATAGGCCGAAATCGGCAAAATCCCTTATAAAT
CAAAAGAATAGACCGAGATAGGGT
[37 nt withheld, positions 4715-4751]
AAAGAACGTGGACTCCAACGTCAAAGG
[49 nt withheld, positions 4779-4827]
T
[91 nt withheld, positions 4829-4919]
G
[124 nt withheld, positions 4921-5044]
CAGGTGGCACTTTTCGGGGAAATGTGCGCGGAACCCCTATTTGTTTATTTTTCTAAATACATTCAAATAT
GTATCTGCTCATGAGACAATAACCCTGATAAATGCTTCAATAATATTGAAAAAGGAAGAGTATGAGTATT
CAACATTTCCGTGTCGCCCTTATTCCCTTTTTTGCGGCATTTTGCCTTCCTGTTTTTGCTCACCCAGAAA
CGCTGGTGAAAGTAAAAGATGCTGAAGATCAGTTGGGTGCACGAGTGGGTTACATCGAACTGGATCTCAA
CAGCGGTAAGATCCTTGAGAGTTTTCGCCCCGAAGAACGTTTTCCAATGATGAGCACTTTTAAAGTTCTG
CTATGTGGCGCGGTATTATCCCGTATTGACGCCGGGCAAGAGCAACTCGGTCGCCGCATACACTATTCTC
AGAATGACTTGGTTGAGTACTCACCAGTCACAGAAAAGCATCTTACGGATGGCATGACAGTAAGAGAATT
ATGCAGTGCTGCCATAACCATGAGTGATAACACTGCGGCCAACTTACTTCTGACAACGATCGGAGGACCG
AAGGAGCTAACCGCTTTTTTGCACAACATGGGGGATCATGTAACTCGCCTTGATCGTTGGGAACCGGAGC
TGAATGAAGCCATACCAAACGACGAGCGTGACACCACGATGCCTGTAGCAATGGCAACAACGTTGCGCAA
ACTATTAACTGGCGAACTACTTACTCTAGCTTCCCGGCAACAATTAATAGACTGGATGGAGGCGGATAAA
GTTGCAGGACCACTTCTGCGCTCGGCCCTTCCGGCTGGCTGGTTTATTGCTGATAAATCTGGAGCCGGTG
AGCGTGGGTCTCGCGGTATCATTGCAGCACTGGGGCCAGATGGTAAGCCCTCCCGTATCGTAGTTATCTA
CACGACGGGGAGTCAGGCAACTATGGATGAACGAAATAGACAGATCGCTGAGATAGGTGCCTCACTGATT
AAGCATTGGTAACTGTCAGACCAAGTTTACTCATATATACTTTAGATTGATTTAAAACTTCATTTTTAAT
TTAAAAGGATCTAGGTGAAGATCCTTTTTGATAATCTCATGACCAAAATCCCTTAACGTGAGTTTTCGTT
CCACTGAGCGTCAGACCCCGTAGAAAAGATCAAAGGATCTTCTTGAGATCCTTTTTTTCTGCGCGTAATC
TGCTGCTTGCAAACAAAAAAACCACCGCTACCAGCGGTGGTTTGTTTGCCGGATCAAGAGCTACCAACTC
TTTTTCCGAAGGTAACTGGCTTCAGCAGAGCGCAGATACCAAATACTGTTCTTCTAGTGTAGCCGTAGTT
AGGCCACCACTTCAAGAACTCTGTAGCACCGCCTACATACCTCGCTCTGCTAATCCTGTTACCAGTGGCT
GCTGCCAGTGGCGATAAGTCGTGTCTTACCGGGTTGGACTCAAGACGATAGTTACCGGATAAGGCGCAGC
GGTCGGGCTGAACGGGGGGTTCGTGCACACAGCCCAGCTTGGAGCGAACGACCTACACCGAACTGAGATA
CCTACAGCGTGAGCTATGAGAAAGCGCCACGCTTCCCGAAGGGAGAAAGGCGGACAGGTATCCGGTAAGC
GGCAGGGTCGGAACAGGAGAGCGCACGAGGGAGCTTCCAGGGGGAAACGCCTGGTATCTTTATAGTCCTG
TCGGGTTTCGCCACCTCTGACTTGAGCGTCGATTTTTGTGATGCTCGTCAGGGGGGCGGAGCCTATGGAA
AAACGCCAGCAACGCGGCCTTTTTACGGTTCCTGGCCTTTTGCTGGCCTTTTGCTCACATGTTCTTTCCT
GCGTTATCCCCTGATTCTGTGGATAACCGTATTACCGCCTTTGAGTGAGCTGATACCGCTCGCCGCAGCC
GAACGACCGAGCGCAGCGAGTCAGTGAGCGAGGAAGCGGAAGAGCGCCCAATACGCAAACCGCCTCTCCC
CGCGCGTTGGCCGATTCATTAATGCAGCTGGCACGACAGGTTTCCCGACTGGAAAGCGGGCAGTGAGCGC
AACGCAATTAATGTGAGTTAGCTCACTCATTAGGCACCCCAGGCTTTACACTTTATGCTTCCGGCTCGTA
TGTTGTGTGGAATTGTGAGCGGATAACAATTTCACACAGGAAACAGCTATGACCATGATTACGCCAAGCT
CGA
Features (pLannotate 1.2.2; 14 found; start..end, strand, type, name):
      1..19      +  promoter       T3 promoter: promoter for bacteriophage T3 RNA polymerase
     44..86      +  5'UTR          Xenopus globin 5'-UTR: translational enhancer from the 5'-UTR of the major beta-globin gene of Xenopus laevis
    114..4031    +  CDS            cas12a: CS12A_ACISB - Also known as cpf1 From Acidaminococcus sp. (strain BV3L6).
   4194..4319    +  3'UTR          Xenopus globin 3'-UTR: 3'-UTR of the major beta-globin gene of Xenopus laevis
   4406..4424    -  promoter       T7 promoter: promoter for bacteriophage T7 RNA polymerase
   4427..4584    +  CDS            lacZα (fragment): LacZα fragment of β-galactosidase; lacZ fragment
   4616..5044    -  rep_origin     f1 ori (sequence partly withheld): f1 bacteriophage origin of replication; arrow indicates direction of (+) strand synthesis
   5071..5175    +  promoter       AmpR promoter: bla
   5176..6036    +  CDS            AmpR: β-lactamase; bla; confers resistance to ampicillin, carbenicillin, and related antibiotics
   6207..6795    +  rep_origin     ori: high-copy-number ColE1/pMB1/pBR322/pUC origin of replication
   6978..7070    +  CDS            lacI (fragment): lac repressor; lacI; The lac repressor binds to the lac operator to inhibit transcription in E. coli. This inhibition can be relieved by adding lactose or isopropyl-β-D-thiogalactopyranoside (IPTG).
   7083..7104    +  protein_bind   CAP binding site: CAP binding activates transcription in the presence of cAMP. E. coli catabolite activator protein
   7119..7149    +  promoter       lac promoter: promoter for the E. coli lac operon
   7157..7173    +  protein_bind   lac operator: The lac repressor binds to the lac operator to inhibit transcription in E. coli. This inhibition can be relieved by adding lactose or isopropyl-β-D-thiogalactopyranoside (IPTG). lac repressor encoded by lacI
