[The description below was written by a language model from this plasmid's Addgene catalogue record and pLannotate feature annotations shown in this document.]
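Description:
pT3TS-zAsCpf1 is an in vitro transcription template for producing mRNA encoding the CRISPR nuclease AsCpf1 (also called AsCas12a) from Acidaminococcus sp. BV3L6, with the coding sequence codon-optimized for zebrafish. It is built on the pT3TS backbone, a 7.2 kb bacterial plasmid maintained in E. coli through a high-copy ColE1/pUC-type origin and selected with ampicillin via the β-lactamase gene. An f1 origin is also present, along with remnants of a lac cloning region (CAP site, lac promoter and operator, and fragments of lacZα and lacI) that are carried over from the parental cloning vector and have no role in the payload.

The functional cassette begins with a bacteriophage T3 promoter, followed by the 5′ UTR of the Xenopus laevis major β-globin gene, the Cas12a open reading frame, and the matching Xenopus β-globin 3′ UTR. The globin UTRs are standard elements used to improve translation and stability of synthetic transcripts injected into embryos. According to the catalogue entry, the nuclease carries a C-terminal nuclear localization signal and 3xHA epitope tag. These were not separately annotated in the feature table but would fall in the interval between the annotated CDS and the 3′ UTR. The insert was cloned between NcoI and SacII sites, both retained. A T7 promoter lies downstream in the opposite orientation.

T3 polymerase transcription from this plasmid yields AsCpf1 mRNA. The associated study concerns Cpf1-mediated homology-directed repair and temperature-controlled genome editing. No crRNA expression element is included, so guide RNAs must be supplied separately.
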