Addgene plasmid #107185: pT3TS-zAsCpf1
Purpose: plasmid to carry out IVT of AsCpf1 (zebrafish codon optimized)
Depositing lab: Antonio Giraldez. Depositing organization: Yale University. Publication: CRISPR-Cpf1 mediates efficient homology-directed repair and temperature-controlled genome editing. Moreno-Mateos MA, Fernandez JP, Rouet R, Vejnar CE, Lane MA, Mis E, Khokha MK, Doudna JA, Giraldez AJ. Nat Commun. 2017 Dec 8;8(1):2024. doi: 10.1038/s41467-017-01836-2. PubMed 29222508.
Backbone
  Vector backbone: pT3TS
  Vector type: CRISPR
Growth in bacteria
  Bacterial resistance: Ampicillin, 100 μg/mL
  Growth temperature: 37°C
  Growth strain: DH5alpha
  Copy number: Unknown
Gene/Insert
  Gene/Insert name: AsCpf1 (alt name: AsCpf1, AsCas12a)
  Species: D. rerio (zebrafish); Acidaminococcus_sp_BV3L6
  Tag / fusion protein: NLS-3xHA (C terminal on insert)
  Cloning method: Restriction Enzyme; 5′ cloning site NcoI (not destroyed); 3′ cloning site SacII (not destroyed)
  Sequencing primers: 5′ M13R; 3′ M13F
Terms and licenses: Academic/Nonprofit Terms; Industry Terms: Not Available to Industry
Depositor comments: Please visit https://doi.org/10.1101/156125 for bioRxiv preprint.
How to cite: pT3TS-zAsCpf1 was a gift from Antonio Giraldez (Addgene plasmid # 107185 ; http://n2t.net/addgene:107185 ; RRID:Addgene_107185)
